>Addgene plasmid #108407 | pcDNA5-PKHD1-myc | addgene full sequence | sequence record 209630 | Addgene NGS Result
GACATTGATTATTGACTAGTTATTAATAGTAATCAATTACGGGGTCATTAGTTCATAGCCCATATATGGA
GTTCCGCGTTACATAACTTACGGTAAATGGCCCGCCTGGCTGACCGCCCAACGACCCCCGCCCATTGACG
TCAATAATGACGTATGTTCCCATAGTAACGCCAATAGGGACTTTCCATTGACGTCAATGGGTGGAGTATT
TACGGTAAACTGCCCACTTGGCAGTACATCAAGTGTATCATATGCCAAGTACGCCCCCTATTGACGTCAA
TGACGGTAAATGGCCCGCCTGGCATTATGCCCAGTACATGACCTTATGGGACTTTCCTACTTGGCAGTAC
ATCTACGTATTAGTCATCGCTATTACCATGGTGATGCGGTTTTGGCAGTACATCAATGGGCGTGGATAGC
GGTTTGACTCACGGGGATTTCCAAGTCTCCACCCCATTGACGTCAATGGGAGTTTGTTTTGGCACCAAAA
TCAACGGGACTTTCCAAAATGTCGTAACAACTCCGCCCCATTGACGCAAATGGGCGGTAGGCGTGTACGG
TGGGAGGTCTATATAAGCAGAGCTCTCCCTATCAGTGATAGAGATCTCCCTATCAGTGATAGAGATCGTC
GACGAGCTCGTTTAGTGAACCGTCAGATCGCCTGGAGACGCCATCCACGCTGTTTTGACCTCCATAGAAG
ACACCGGGACCGATCCAGCCTCCGGACTCTAGCGTTTAAACTTAAGCTTGTAAGTATCAAGGTTACAAGA
CAGGTTTAAGGAGACCAATAGAAACTGGGCTTGTCGAGACAGAGAAGACTCTTGCGTTTCTGATAGGCAC
CTATTGGTCTTACTGACATCCACTTTGCCTTTCTCTCCACAGGTGTCCACTCCCAGTTCAATTACAGCTC
TTAAGGCTAGAGTACTTAATACGACTCACTATAGGCTAGTCTGGATCGATCCTGAGAACTTCAGGGTGAG
TTTGGGGACCCTTGATTGTTCTTTCTTTTTCGCTATTGTAAAATTCATGTTATATGGAGGGGGCAAAGTT
TTCAGGGTGTTGTTTAGAATGGGAAGATGTCCCTTGTATCACCATGGACCCTCATGATAATTTTGTTTCT
TTCACTTTCTACTCTGTTGACAACCATTGTCTCCTCTTATTTTCTTTTCATTTTCTGTAACTTTTTCGTT
AAACTTTAGCTTGCATTTGTAACGAATTTTTAAATTCACTTTTGTTTATTTGTCAGATTGTAAGTACTTT
CTCTAATCACTTTTTTTTCAAGGCAATCAGGGTATATTATATTGTACTTCAGCACAGTTTTAGAGAACAA
TTGTTATAATTAAATGATAAGGTAGAATATTTCTGCATATAAATTCTGGCTGGCGTGGAAATATTCTTAT
TGGTAGAAACAACTACATCCTGGTCATCATCCTGCCTTTCTCTTTATGGTTACAATGATATACACTGTTT
GAGATGAGGATAAAATACTCTGAGTCCAAACCGGGCCCCTCTGCTAACCATGTTCATGCCTTCTTCTTTT
TCCTACAGCTCCTGGGCAACGTGCTGGTTATTGTACTGTCTCATCATTTTGGCAAAGAATTGATATCTGC
AGAATTCGCCCTTGAAAGGATCATTTCTCCCTTGAGTCACAAGGAGACAGAAACAGAAAAAAAAGCACAA
AAGCTATGCTGCTCCAATCAAAACTGAAAATGCTTTTAATGTCTGAGCAATCTTAAGAGTATTGATTTAA
GTGGACAGAATGACTGCCTGGCTGATCTCTCTGATGAGTATTGAAGTACTACTTTTGGCAGTACGTCACC
TGAGTTTACATATTGAACCTGAAGAAGGTAGCCTTGCAGGGGGAACGTGGATCACAGTCATTTTTGATGG
TTTGGAGTTGGGTGTTCTTTACCCCAACAATGGCTCTCAATTGGAGATACACCTGGTGAACGTGAACATG
GTGGTGCCCGCATTGCGGAGTGTTCCCTGTGACGTCTTTCCTGTTTTCTTGGATTTGCCTGTGGTGACAT
GCCGGACCAGATCTGTGCTGTCTGAAGCACATGAGGGTCTGTACTTCCTGGAAGCATACTTCGGGGGACA
GCTGGTAAGCAGTCCAAATCCAGGACCACGAGATAGCTGTACTTTCAAGTTTTCCAAGGCGCAGACACCC
ATCGTTCACCAAGTTTATCCACCAAGTGGTGTTCCAGGAAAACTAATACATGTATATGGCTGGATTATCA
CTGGAAGATTGGAAACTTTTGATTTTGATGCTGAGTACATTGATAGCCCAGTGATCTTGGAAGCTCAAGG
AGACAAATGGGTTACTCCTTGCTCTCTTATAAATAGGCAGATGGGAAGCTGTTATCCTATTCAGGAGGAC
CATGGTCTTGGGACTCTGCAGTGCCATGTGGAAGGCGACTACATCGGCTCCCAGAATGTTAGCTTCTCAG
TATTTAACAAAGGAAAGTCAATGGTCCACAAGAAGGCATGGCTGATCAGTGCTAAACAGGATCTTTTCCT
ATACCAGACACACTCAGAAATATTATCTGTGTTTCCAGAAACTGGGAGCCTTGGGGGAAGAACAAACATC
ACAATTACAGGAGACTTTTTTGACAATTCTGCCCAGGTTACCATTGCAGGCATTCCATGTGATATTAGAC
ACGTGTCTCCCAGGAAGATTGAGTGCACCACTCGGGCTCCAGGAAAAGATGTGAGGCTCACCACCCCTCA
GCCAGGCAATCGAGGGCTTCTTTTTGAAGTTGGAGATGCTGTTGAGGGACTGGAACTGACTGAAGCCACC
CCAGGGTACAGGTGGCAGATTGTCCCTAATGCCAGTTCTCCATTTGGGTTTTGGTCACAGGAAGGACAAC
CTTTCAGAGCACGGCTCAGTGGGTTCTTTGTGGCTCCAGAGACAAATAATTACACTTTCTGGATTCAGGC
AGACAGCCAAGCTTCCTTGCATTTCAGTTGGTCAGAGGAACCAAGGACTAAGGTGAAAGTGGCCTCCATC
AGCGTCGGCACTGCTGACTGGTTTGACTCCTGGGAGCAGAATAGGGATGAAGGGACCTGGCAGCAGAAGA
CTCCCAAGTTGGAGCTGTTGGGTGGAGCCATGTACTACCTGGAAGCAGAGCATCATGGGATAGCCCCAAG
CAGGGGGATGAGGATTGGTGTCCAGATTCACAACACCTGGCTGAATCCTGATGTGGTCACCACTTACCTA
CGGGAGAAGCACCAGATCCGAGTCCGAGCCCAGAGGCTTCCAGAAGTACAGGTGCTGAATGTATCAGGCA
GAGGAAACTTCTTCCTTACTTGGGACAATGTCTCTAGTCAGCCAATCCCTGCAAATGCCACAGCCCATCT
GATTCAAACAACCATTGAGGAGTTACTTGCAGTAAAATGCAAACTGGAACCCCTTTGGTCTAACATCCTT
CTCCGGCTTGGATTTGAACGAGGCCCAGAAGTTTCCAACTCTGATGGGGACCTCACCAGTGGGACGGAGC
CCTTCTGTGGCAGGTTCAGCCTCCGTCAGCCTCGACACCTTGTCCTTACTCCCCCGGCTGCCCAGAAGGG
CTATCGGCTAGATCAGTATACACACCTGTGTCTTGCATACAAAGGCCACATGAACAAGATCCTGAAGATG
ATTGTGTCCTTCACAATCGGCTTTCAAAACATGGTAAAGAATACCACCTGTGACTGGAGTCTCACGAGGA
CCAGCCCCGAGAGCTGGCAGTTCGATTGCACTGACCTCTGGGAGACTTGTGTGCGTTGCTTCGGGGATCT
CCAGCCCCCTCCGGCAAACTCCCCCGTGCTGGTTCATCAGATCAACCTTCTCCCTCTGGCCCAGGAGACG
GGCCTGTTCTATGTGGATGAAATTATTATTGCAGACACAAACGTAACAGTTTCTCAAGCTGATTCTGGAA
CGGCTCGCCCAGGGGGCAATCTGGTGGAATCAGTCTCTGTGGTGGGATCCCCTCCGGTCTACAGTGTCAC
CTCCTGGCTGGCGGGGTGTGGCACGGAGCTCCCGCTCATCACTGCACGCTCTGTGCCCACTGAAGGAACA
GAAGAGGGATCTGGACTGGTCCTGGTGACGACACAGAGACGACAGCGGACAAGTCCACCTCTAGGAGGAC
ACTTTCGCATCCAGCTTCCTAATACAGTGATTTCTGATGTCCCTGTACAAATTTCTGCTCATCACCTTCA
CCAGCTCTTACAGAATAATGCCGATGACTTCACATCCAGGTACCTCAATGCCAGTGACTTCACTGTGAAG
GAGGATCTATACACTTGCTACGAACACGTGTGGACCTTGTCCTGGTCCACTCAGATTGGGGATTTGCCCA
ATTTTATCAGGGTCTCTGATGAAAACCTTACTGGAGTGAATCCTGCTGCAGCCACGCGTGTGGTATATGA
TGGTGGAGTTTTTCTTGGACCCATATTTGGAGACATGTTGGCTACTGCCAACCAGCATACTCAGGTGGTT
GTGCGAGTGAATGATGTACCAGCTCATTGCCCAGGTTCCTGCTCTTTCCAGTACCTCCAAGGGTCAACTC
CCTGTGTCCATTCTGTGTGGTACTCCATTGATGGTGACATCAACCTAATGATTTACATTACCGGAACTGG
TTTCTCTGGTGACTCCCAGTTCTTGCAGGTTACAGTGAACAAAACGAGTTGCAAAGTTATTTTCTCAAAC
CAGACCAATGTAGTCTGTCAGACAGATTTGCTACCTGTTGGAATGCATCGGATCTTGATGTTGGTGAGAC
CCTCTGGTCTTGCCATCAGTGCCACTGGAGAAGACCTCTTCCTAAATGTGAAACCTAGACTGGATATGGT
GGAGCCTTCCAGAGCTGCGGATATTGGAGGGCTCTGGGCCACCATCCGAGGCTCTAGTTTGGAAGGTGTT
AGCCTGATATTATTTGGATCTTACTCGTGTGCCATCAATGTCGCTACAAGCAATTCAAGCAGAATTCAGT
GCAAAGTTCCACCCAGGGGGAAAGATGGACGCATTGTGAATGTGACTGTGATCAGAGGGGACTATTCTGC
AGTTCTTCCCAGAGCATTTACATATGTCTCTTCCTTAAATCCAGTTATTGTGACTCTGAGCAGAAACATA
AGCAATATAGCAGGCGGTGAGACCCTGGTCATTGGAGTGGCGAGGCTGATGAACTATACGGATTTGGATG
TGGAAGTCCACGTCCAGGATGCCTTGGCTCCGGTTCACACACAGTCGGCTTGGGGCCTGGAGGTGGCACT
GCCCCCACTGCCAGCTGGTCTCCACAGAATTTCCGTCTCTATCAATGGGGTCAGCATTCACTCACAAGGG
GTTGATCTCCACATCCAGTACCTCACAGAAGTTTTCAGCATCGAGCCTTGCTGTGGGTCCCTGCTGGGAG
GGACCATCCTCAGCATCTCAGGAATAGGCTTCAGCAGGGACCCAGCTTTGGTTTGGGTACTTGTGGGCAA
TCGGTCCTGTGACATTGTGAACTTAACGGAGGCGAGCATCTGGTGTGAAACCCTGCCAGCCCCCCAGATA
CCCGATGCGGGCGCTCCCACTGTTCCAGCTGCCGTGGAGGTCTGGGCTGGCAACAGGTTCTTCGCCCGTG
GTCCTTCACCAAGCTTGGTGGGGAAAGGCTTCACCTTCATGTATGAAGCGGCAGCAACACCAGTAGTCAC
TGCCATGCAAGGAGAAATCACAAATAGCAGCCTGAGCCTGCATGTGGGAGGAAGTAACCTCTCCAACTCA
GTCATCCTTCTGGGGAACCTGAACTGTGATGTTGAGACACAGTCCTTCCAGGGCAACGTGAGCCTGTCTG
GATGCTCCATCCCTCTTCACAGTCTGGAGGCTGGCATCTATCCTCTCCAAGTACGTCAGAAGCAGATGGG
ATTTGCTAATATGTCTGTGGTGCTCCAGCAATTTGCAGTGATGCCTCGGATAATGGCCATCTTCCCATCG
CAGGGTTCGGCATGTGGTGGGACCATACTTACTGTGAGGGGGTTGCTTCTTAACTCTAGAAGGAGGTCAG
TTCGGGTTGACCTCTCGGGTCCTTTTACTTGTGTGATTTTGAGTTTGGGAGACCACACCATTCTCTGCCA
GGTTAGCCTGGAGGGTGACCCCTTGCCTGGAGCTTCCTTCTCCCTGAACGTCACAGCCCTGGTCAATGGG
CTAACCAGCGAGTGTCAGGGGAATTGCACTCTTTTCATAAGGGAAGAGGCAAGTCCTGTCATGGATGCCT
TGTCCACAAACACCAGTGGGTCTCTGACCACTGTGCTGATTAGGGGTCAGAGGTTAGCCACCACAGCTGA
TGAGCCGATGGTATTTGTGGATGATCAACTTCCTTGCAATGTAACTTTTTTTAATGCAAGCCACGTTGTG
TGCCAGACAAGAGACTTGGCCCCAGGACCCCACTACCTGTCAGTTTTTTATACAAGAAATGGGTATGCTT
GTTCTGGTAATGTTTCCAGACACTTCTACATTATGCCCCAAGTGTTTCATTATTTTCCTAAGAATTTCAG
CTTACATGGTGGGAGCCTCTTGACCATAGAGGGCACAGGCCTGAGAGGACAGAACACCACGTCAGTCTAT
ATTGACCAGCAGACCTGCCTGACGGTGAACATCGGTGCTGAGCTCATCCGGTGCATTGTTCCCACAGGGA
ATGGCTCTGTTGCCCTGGAAATAGAGGTAGATGGACTTTGGTATCACATAGGAGTCATTGGTTATAACAA
GGCCTTTACCCCAGAATTAATCTCTATTTCTCAGAGCGATGACATCTTAACCTTTGCAGTGGCCCAGATC
TCAGGAGCTGCAAACATTGACATTTTTATAGGAATGTCACCCTGTGTGGGTGTCTCTGGTAACCACACCG
TTCTTCAGTGCGTGGTCCCTTCCCTTCCGGCCGGGGAGTACCACGTCAGAGGCTATGACTGCATCAGAGG
GTGGGCCTCATCTGCCCTGGTGTTCACCTCAAGAGTTATTATTACAGCAGTGACGGAGAACTTCGGCTGC
CTGGGTGGAAGGCTGGTGCATGTGTTTGGAGCGGGATTTTCTCCAGGGAATGTCTCAGCTGCTGTGTGTG
GTGCTCCCTGCCGAGTCCTGGCTAATGCTACAGTGTCTGCCTTCAGCTGCTTGGTTCTGCCCCTGGATGT
GTCCTTGGCCTTCCTGTGTGGCCTGAAGCGTGAGGAGGACAGCTGTGAGGCTGCCAGACACACCTATGTG
CAGTGTGATTTGACAGTTGCCATGGCGACAGAGCAACTGCTTGAATCGTGGCCTTACCTCTACATTTGCG
AGGAAAGTTCCCAATGCCTCTTTGTGCCAGATCATTGGGCAGAGTCAATGTTTCCATCATTCTCGGGCCT
CTTTATCAGCCCTAAAGTGGAAAGAGATGAAGTTCTCATCTATAATAGCTCCTGTAACATTACCATGGAA
ACTGAGGCAGAGATGGAGTGTGAGACGCCCAATCAGCCAATTACTGTCAAGATTACTGAGATACGGAAAC
GCTGGGGCCAGAACACTCAGGGCAACTTTTCTTTACAGTTCTGCCGGAGATGGTCCAGGACTCACAGCTG
GTTTCCTGAAAGGCTGCCACAAGATGGCGACAACGTCACAGTGGAGAATGGCCAATTGCTTCTGCTGGAC
ACTAACACAAGCATCCTCAACTTACTGCACATTAAAGGGGGCAAGCTGATTTTCATGGCCCCAGGACCCA
TCGAGCTCAGGGCACACGCCATCCTTGTTTCTGATGGTGGAGAGCTCCGGATTGGATCCGAAGACAAGCC
CTTCCAAGGCAGAGCTCAGATCACACTCTACGGGAGTTCCTACTCAACTCCCTTCTTTCCCTATGGAGTC
AAGTTCCTGGCTGTGAGGAATGGAACTCTTTCTCTGCACGGTTCACTACCAGAAGTAATTGTCACCTGTC
TTAGAGCAACTGCCCATGCCCTAGACACAGTGCTGGCTTTAGAAGATGCTGTGGACTGGAACCCTGGGGA
TGAAGTTGTCATCATCAGTGGAACAGGTGTTAAAGGTGCCAAACCGATGGAAGAGATTGTCACTGTGGAA
ACTGTGCAGGATACAGACCTCTATCTTAAGTCACCTTTGAGATATTCTCACAACTTTACAGAGAATTGGG
TGGCTGGAGAGCACCATATTTTAAAGGCCACTGTGGCTCTGCTCAGCAGGAGTATTACCATACAAGGAAA
TCTCACTAATGAGAGGGAGAAGCTGCTTGTTTCATGCCAGGAGGCCAATGCTCCAGAAGGTAATCTGCAG
CACTGTTTGTATTCCATGAGTGAGAAGATGCTAGGATCCAGGGATATGGGAGCCAGAGTGATCGTTCAGT
CCTTCCCAGAAGAGCCCAGCCAGGTCCAGTTGAAGGGAGTGCAGTTTCAAGTCTTGGGGCAAGCCTTCCA
TAAGCATCTGAGCTCACTCACTCTGGTGGGAGCTATGAGAGAGTCTTTCATACAGGGCTGCACAGTGAGG
AACTCCTTCAGTAGAGGCCTCAGCATGTGCGGGACCTTGGGCCTGAAGGTGGACAGTAATGTATTCTACA
ATATTTTAGGTCATGCGCTGCTAGTTGGGACATGCACGGAGATGAGATATATCTCCTGGGAGGCAATTCA
TGGAAGGAAAGATGACTGGTCAGGACATGGAAATATAATAAGAAACAACGTGATCATCCAGGTTTCTGGT
GCCGAGGGACTCTCCAATCCTGAAATGTTGACACCATCTGGCATCTATATCTGCAGTCCCACCAATGTTA
TAGAGGGGAACAGAGTGTGTGGTGCTGGCTATGGCTACTTTTTCCATCTCATGACCAACCAAACATCACA
AGCTCCGCTTCTTTCCTTCACTCAGAACATTGCACATTCTTGTACCAGGTATGGTCTCTTTGTATACCCT
AAATTTCAGCCACCTTGGGATAATGTCACTGGCACCACTCTGTTCCAGAGCTTCACAGTTTGGGAAAGTG
CAGGTGGTGCCCAGATTTTTAGAAGTAGCAATCTTCGCCTGAAAAACTTCAAAGTTTATTCATGCAGAGA
TTTTGGAATTGACGTCTTGGAAAGTGATGCAAATACTTCAGTTACTGACAGCTTATTACTTGGTCATTTT
GCCCACAAGGGAAGTCTGTGTATGTCATCTGGGATTAAAACTCCTAAAAGATGGGAACTGATGGTGTCTA
ACACAACCTTTGTTAATTTTGATCTCATCAACTGTGTGGCCATTAGAACCTGTTCAGACTGTTCCCAAGG
ACAAGGTGGATTTACTGTGAAGACCAGCCAGTTGAAGTTTACAAACTCTTCAAACTTAGTGGCATTTCCA
TTTCCTCATGCAGCAATTTTGGAAGACTTGGATGGATCTCTGTCTGGGAAAAACAGAAGTCACATTCTTG
CTTCTATGGAAACCCTTTCAGCTTCTTGTTTGGTCAATTCAAGCTTTGGTCGGGTTGTCCATGGCAGTGC
CTGTGGAGGAGGTGTTCTTTTTCATCGTATGTCTATTGGTTTAGCGAATACTCCTGAAGTTTCTTATGAT
TTAACCATGACTGACAGCAGAAATAAAACAACCACTGTCAATTATGTACGTGATACATTGTCTAACCCTC
GTGGCTGGATGGCTCTGCTCTTGGACCAAGAGACCTACTCATTGCAATCTGAGAACCTTTGGATCAACAG
ATCTCTGCAGTACTCAGCAACCTTTGACAACTTTGCTCCTGGTAATTACCTACTGCTGGTGCACACAGAT
TTGCCGCCTTACCCTGACATCCTCCTAAGATGTGGGAGTCGAGTGGGTCTGTCTTTTCCATTTCTTCCAT
CACCAGGTCAGAACCAAGGCTGTGACTGGTTCTTCAATAGCCAGCTGAGGCAACTCACCTATCTGGTTTC
AGGTGAAGGCCAAGTTCAAGTCATTCTCCGGGTGAAGGAAGGTATGCCCCCAACTATTTCAGCTTCTACC
TCTGCCCCTGAATCAGCTTTAAAATGGTCCCTCCCTGAAACATGGCAAGGTGTTGAAGAAGGCTGGGGAG
GATACAACAATACCATTCCAGGCCCTGGGGATGACGTTCTCATTTTACCCAACAGAACTGTCCTTGTGGA
TACAGATCTTCCATTCTTCAAAGGGCTGTATGTGATGGGGACCTTAGACTTCCCTGTGGACAGAAGCAAT
GTTCTGAGTGTGGCATGCATGGTCATTGCAGGCGGGGAGCTGAAAGTTGGTACTTTAGAAAATCCCTTAG
AAAAGGAACAAAAGCTTCTGATTCTCCTTAGAGCCTCAGAGGGAGTCTTTTGTGACCGTATGAATGGAAT
TCATATTGACCCAGGAACAATTGGGGTTTATGGGAAAGTTCATCTTTACAGTGCTTATCCTAAGAACTCC
TGGACACATCTTGGAGCTGATATTGCCTCAGGAAATGAGAGAATTATAGTAGAAGATGCAGTGGATTGGC
GCCCCCATGACAAAATAGTCCTTAGCTCCTCTTCTTATGAGCCTCATGAAGCAGAGGTCCTCACTGTGAA
AGAAGTCAAGGGCCACCATGTGAGGATCTATGAACGGCTCAAACACCGGCATATTGGAAGTGTACATGTC
ACGGAGGATGGCCGACACATTCGTTTGGCTGCTGAGGTTGGACTGTTGACCCGAAATATACAAATTCAGC
CTGACGTATCATGTAGGGGGAGACTGTTTGTGGGGTCCTTCAGGAAGTCCAGCCGAGAAGAATTTTCAGG
TGTCCTTCAACTTCTTAATGTGGAAATTCAGAACTTCGGGTCACCATTGTACTCATCTGTTGAATTCAGT
AATGTGTCAGCAGGATCCTGGATCATATCATCTACTCTGCACCAGAGCTGTGGCGGGGGCATTCATGCAG
CTGCCAGTCATGGAGTACTTTTAAATGACAATATTGTGTTTGGCACAGCTGGCCATGGCATAGATTTAGA
GGGTCAGGCCTATACTGTCACTAATAACCTTGTGGTTCTGATGACACAGCCAGCGTGGTCCACCATTTGG
GTGGCAGGAATCAAAGTGAACCAGGTAAAGGACATCAACCTCCATGGCAACGTTGTGGCAGGATCAGAGA
GACTTGGCTTTCACATCCGAGGCCACAAGTGCTCCTCTTGTGAACTGCTTTGGTCTGACAATGTGGCGCA
TTCAAGTCTTCATGGCCTTCATCTCTATAAGGAAAGTGGACTTGACAACTGTACCAGAATCTCTGGCTTC
TTGGCTTTCAAGAACTTTGACTATGGTGCCATGTTACATGTAGAGAACAGCGTGGAGATAGAGAACATTA
CTCTGGTAGACAATACTATTGGTCTTTTGGCAGTAGTGTATGTATTTTCTGCTCCACAAAATTCCGTCAA
AAAAGTGCAGATTGTGCTTAGGAATTCAGTCATTGTGGCCACCAGCTCTTCTTTTGACTGCATTCAGGAC
AAAGTGAAGCCGCACTCAGCCAACTTGACATCAACAGATAGAGCTCCCTCCAATCCAAGAGGAGGTCGAA
TTGGTATTCTGTGGCCTGTATTCACCTCAGAACCAAATCAGTGGCCTCAGGAGCCATGGCACAAAGTGAG
GAATGATCATTCAATTTCAGGAATCATGAAACTTCAAGATGTTACCTTTTCTAGTTTTGTGAAGAGTTGC
TATAGCGATGACCTGGATGTCTGCATTCTACCAAATGCAGAGAACAGTGGAATTATGCACCCAATAACAG
CAGAGAGGACCAGGATGCTAAAGATAAAAGATAAAAACAAGTTCTACTTTCCTTCATTACAACCCAGGAA
AGATTTAGGAAAAGTAGTCTGTCCTGAATTAGACTGTGCAAGTCCAAGAAAATATCTCTTCAAGGATCTG
GATGGGAGAGCCCTGGGTCTGCCTCCACCAGTTTCTGTATTTCCTAAAACAGAGGCAGAATGGACTGCAT
CCTTCTTCAACGCAGGTACATTTAGAGAAGAACAGAAATGTACATACCAATTTCTGATGCAAGGATTCAT
CTGCAAACAGACTGACCAAGTGGTCCTAATTCTTGATAGCGCTGATGCCATTTGGGCAATTCAGAAGTTA
TATCCAGTTGTATCTGTGACTAGTGGTTTTGTTGATGTCTTTAGCAGTGTAAATGCCAATATTCCCTGCT
CTACTTCTGGGTCAGTGTCTACTTTCTATTCTATCTTACCCATCAGGCAAATCACCAAAGTCTGCTTCAT
GGATCAAACTCCTCAAGTTTTGCGCTTTTTTCTATTGGGGAACAAAAGTACCTCCAAGCTTCTCTTGGCT
GTATTCTACCATGAGCTCCAGAGCCCCCACGTCTTCTTAGGGGAAAGTTTTATTCCACCCACTCTGGTTC
AGTCAGCTTCCTTATTGCTGAATGAATCTATTGGTGCCAACTATTTCAACATCATGGATAACCTCTTGTA
TGTTGTCCTACAAGGAGAGGAGCCCATTGAAATACGCTCAGGTGTTTCCATTCACTTGGCCCTCACTGTG
ATGGTTTCAGTCTTAGAAAAAGGCTGGGAAATAGTAATACTCGAAAGACTAACTAACTTCTTACAGATTG
GCCAAAACCAAATCAGGTTTATTCACGAGATGCCTGGCCATGAAGAGACCTTAAAGGCCATTGCTGACAG
TAGAGCAAAAAGAAAGCGCAATTGCCCTACTGTGACTTGCACTAGTCATTATAGAAGAGTTGGTCAACGT
AGGCCTCTCATGATGGAAATGAACTCACATAGGGCTTCACCCCCAATGACTGTGGAAACTATCTCAAAAG
TGATTGTCATTGAAATTGGTGATTCGCCAACAGTAAGGAGCACTGGAATGATTTCATCCTTATCAAGTAA
CAAATTACAGAATTTGGCTCATCGAGTCATCACTGCTCAACAGACTGGGGTACTAGAGAATGTTCTGAAT
ATGACTATCGGGGCCTTACTAGTTACTCAGTCAAAGGGAGTCATTGGCTATGGAAATACAAGCAGTTTTA
AAACTGGGAACTTGATATATATTCGGCCCTATGCACTTTCCATCCTAGTCCAGCCTTCAGATGGAGAAGT
GGGAAATGAGCTTCCAGTGCAGCCACAATTGGTATTTTTGGATGAGCAGAATCGAAGAGTAGAGTCCCTG
GGACCTCCTTCAGAGCCATGGACAATTTCAGCTTCCCTGGAAGGAGCATCAGACTCAGTGCTAAAAGGGT
GCACCCAGGCAGAAACTCAAGATGGTTATGTTAGCTTCTACAACTTGGCAGTCTTGATCTCTGGGTCAAA
CTGGCACTTTATTTTTACTGTCACTTCTCCTCCAGGAGTCAATTTTACAGCTCGATCCAAGCCATTTGCT
GTCTTGCCTGTGACTAGGAAGGAGAAGTCGACCATCATCCTGGCTGCTTCCCTGTCCTCTGTGGCCTCAT
GGCTGGCTCTGAGCTGTCTGGTGTGCTGTTGGCTTAAAAGAAGCAAAAGCAGAAAAACAAAACCTGAAGA
GATTCCTGAATCCCGGACTAATAATCAAAATATTCATATCCACATCTCATCCAAACGCCGAGAATCACAA
GGGCCCAAAAAAGAAGACACTGTGGTGGGAGAAGATATGAGAATGAAGGTCATGCTGGGCAAGGTGAACC
AGTGCCCCCACCAGTTGATGAATGGAGTGTCCAGAAGGAAAGTTAGCCGCCACATTGTCCGAGAGGAAGA
GGCTGCTGTGCCTGCTCCTGGTACTACTGGCATCACATCCCATGGGCACATCTGTGCCCCAGGTGCTCCT
GCTCAGCAGGTGTACCTGCAAGAGACTGGGAACTGGAAGGAGGGCCAAGAGCAGTTGCTCAGATACCAGC
TGGCAGGCCAAAATCAGCTGCTGCTGCTATGCCCAGACTTCAGACAAGAGAGGCAGCAGTTGCCAGGGCA
AAGTCGGCTGAGTAAGCAAAGTGGCAGCTTGGGGCTTTCCCAAGAGAAGAAAGCCTCCTGCGGGGCCACT
GAGGCATTCTGCCTTCATTCAGTACACCCGGAAACTATTCAGGAGCAACTGGAACAAAAACTCATCTCAG
AAGAGGATCTGTGACCCGGGCGGCCGCTCGAGTCTAGAGGGCCCGTTTAAACCCGCTGATCAGCCTCGAC
TGTGCCTTCTAGTTGCCAGCCATCTGTTGTTTGCCCCTCCCCCGTGCCTTCCTTGACCCTGGAAGGTGCC
ACTCCCACTGTCCTTTCCTAATAAAATGAGGAAATTGCATCGCATTGTCTGAGTAGGTGTCATTCTATTC
TGGGGGGTGGGGTGGGGCAGGACAGCAAGGGGGAGGATTGGGAAGACAATAGCAGGCATGCTGGGGATGC
GGTGGGCTCTATGGCTTCTGAGGCGGAAAGAACCAGCTGGGGCTCTAGGGGGTATCCCC
[124 nt withheld, positions 14340-14463]
C
[91 nt withheld, positions 14465-14555]
AGGGTGATGGTTCACGTACCTAGAAGTTCCTATTCCGAAGTTCCTATTCTCTAGAAAGTATAGGAACTTC
CTTGGCCAAAAAGCCTGAACTCACCGCGACGTCTGTCGAGAAGTTTCTGATCGAAAAGTTCGACAGCGTC
TCCGACCTGATGCAGCTCTCGGAGGGCGAAGAATCTCGTGCTTTCAGCTTCGATGTAGGAGGGCGTGGAT
ATGTCCTGCGGGTAAATAGCTGCGCCGATGGTTTCTACAAAGATCGTTATGTTTATCGGCACTTTGCATC
GGCCGCGCTCCCGATTCCGGAAGTGCTTGACATTGGGGAATTCAGCGAGAGCCTGACCTATTGCATCTCC
CGCCGTGCACAGGGTGTCACGTTGCAAGACCTGCCTGAAACCGAACTGCCCGCTGTTCTGCAGCCGGTCG
CGGAGGCCATGGATGCGATCGCTGCGGCCGATCTTAGCCAGACGAGCGGGTTCGGCCCATTCGGACCGCA
AGGAATCGGTCAATACACTACATGGCGTGATTTCATATGCGCGATTGCTGATCCCCATGTGTATCACTGG
CAAACTGTGATGGACGACACCGTCAGTGCGTCCGTCGCGCAGGCTCTCGATGAGCTGATGCTTTGGGCCG
AGGACTGCCCCGAAGTCCGGCACCTCGTGCACGCGGATTTCGGCTCCAACAATGTCCTGACGGACAATGG
CCGCATAACAGCGGTCATTGACTGGAGCGAGGCGATGTTCGGGGATTCCCAATACGAGGTCGCCAACATC
TTCTTCTGGAGGCCGTGGTTGGCTTGTATGGAGCAGCAGACGCGCTACTTCGAGCGGAGGCATCCGGAGC
TTGCAGGATCGCCGCGGCTCCGGGCGTATATGCTCCGCATTGGTCTTGACCAACTCTATCAGAGCTTGGT
TGACGGCAATTTCGATGATGCAGCTTGGGCGCAGGGTCGATGCGACGCAATCGTCCGATCCGGAGCCGGG
ACTGTCGGGCGTACACAAATCGCCCGCAGAAGCGCGGCCGTCTGGACCGATGGCTGTGTAGAAGTACTCG
CCGATAGTGGAAACCGACGCCCCAGCACTCGTCCGAGGGCAAAGGAATAGCACGTACTACGAGATTTCGA
TTCCACCGCCGCCTTCTATGAAAGGTTGGGCTTCGGAATCGTTTTCCGGGACGCCGGCTGGATGATCCTC
CAGCGCGGGGATCTCATGCTGGAGTTCTTCGCCCACCCCAACTTGTTTATTGCAGCTTATAATGGTTACA
AATAAAGCAATAGCATCACAAATTTCACAAATAAAGCATTTTTTTCACTGCATTCTAGTTGTGGTTTGTC
CAAACTCATCAATGTATCTTATCATGTCTGTATACCGTCGACCTCTAGCTAGAGCTTGGCGTAATCATGG
TCATAGCTGTTTCCTGTGTGAAATTGTTATCCGCTCACAATTCCACACAACATACGAGCCGGAAGCATAA
AGTGTAAAGCCTGGGGTGCCTAATGAGTGAGCTAACTCACATTAATTGCGTTGCGCTCACTGCCCGCTTT
CCAGTCGGGAAACCTGTCGTGCCAGCTGCATTAATGAATCGGCCAACGCGCGGGGAGAGGCGGTTTGCGT
ATTGGGCGCTCTTCCGCTTCCTCGCTCACTGACTCGCTGCGCTCGGTCGTTCGGCTGCGGCGAGCGGTAT
CAGCTCACTCAAAGGCGGTAATACGGTTATCCACAGAATCAGGGGATAACGCAGGAAAGAACATGTGAGC
AAAAGGCCAGCAAAAGGCCAGGAACCGTAAAAAGGCCGCGTTGCTGGCGTTTTTCCATAGGCTCCGCCCC
CCTGACGAGCATCACAAAAATCGACGCTCAAGTCAGAGGTGGCGAAACCCGACAGGACTATAAAGATACC
AGGCGTTTCCCCCTGGAAGCTCCCTCGTGCGCTCTCCTGTTCCGACCCTGCCGCTTACCGGATACCTGTC
CGCCTTTCTCCCTTCGGGAAGCGTGGCGCTTTCTCATAGCTCACGCTGTAGGTATCTCAGTTCGGTGTAG
GTCGTTCGCTCCAAGCTGGGCTGTGTGCACGAACCCCCCGTTCAGCCCGACCGCTGCGCCTTATCCGGTA
ACTATCGTCTTGAGTCCAACCCGGTAAGACACGACTTATCGCCACTGGCAGCAGCCACTGGTAACAGGAT
TAGCAGAGCGAGGTATGTAGGCGGTGCTACAGAGTTCTTGAAGTGGTGGCCTAACTACGGCTACACTAGA
AGAACAGTATTTGGTATCTGCGCTCTGCTGAAGCCAGTTACCTTCGGAAAAAGAGTTGGTAGCTCTTGAT
CCGGCAAACAAACCACCGCTGGTAGCGGTGGTTTTTTTGTTTGCAAGCAGCAGATTACGCGCAGAAAAAA
AGGATCTCAAGAAGATCCTTTGATCTTTTCTACGGGGTCTGACGCTCAGTGGAACGAAAACTCACGTTAA
GGGATTTTGGTCATGAGATTATCAAAAAGGATCTTCACCTAGATCCTTTTAAATTAAAAATGAAGTTTTA
AATCAATCTAAAGTATATATGAGTAAACTTGGTCTGACAGTTACCAATGCTTAATCAGTGAGGCACCTAT
CTCAGCGATCTGTCTATTTCGTTCATCCATAGTTGCCTGACTCCCCGTCGTGTAGATAACTACGATACGG
GAGGGCTTACCATCTGGCCCCAGTGCTGCAATGATACCGCGAGACCCACGCTCACCGGCTCCAGATTTAT
CAGCAATAAACCAGCCAGCCGGAAGGGCCGAGCGCAGAAGTGGTCCTGCAACTTTATCCGCCTCCATCCA
GTCTATTAATTGTTGCCGGGAAGCTAGAGTAAGTAGTTCGCCAGTTAATAGTTTGCGCAACGTTGTTGCC
ATTGCTACAGGCATCGTGGTGTCACGCTCGTCGTTTGGTATGGCTTCATTCAGCTCCGGTTCCCAACGAT
CAAGGCGAGTTACATGATCCCCCATGTTGTGCAAAAAAGCGGTTAGCTCCTTCGGTCCTCCGATCGTTGT
CAGAAGTAAGTTGGCCGCAGTGTTATCACTCATGGTTATGGCAGCACTGCATAATTCTCTTACTGTCATG
CCATCCGTAAGATGCTTTTCTGTGACTGGTGAGTACTCAACCAAGTCATTCTGAGAATAGTGTATGCGGC
GACCGAGTTGCTCTTGCCCGGCGTCAATACGGGATAATACCGCGCCACATAGCAGAACTTTAAAAGTGCT
CATCATTGGAAAACGTTCTTCGGGGCGAAAACTCTCAAGGATCTTACCGCTGTTGAGATCCAGTTCGATG
TAACCCACTCGTGCACCCAACTGATCTTCAGCATCTTTTACTTTCACCAGCGTTTCTGGGTGAGCAAAAA
CAGGAAGGCAAAATGCCGCAAAAAAGGGAATAAGGGCGACACGGAAATGTTGAATACTCATACTCTTCCT
TTTTCAATATTATTGAAGCATTTATCAGGGTTATTGTCTCATGAGCGGATACATATTTGAATGTATTTAG
AAAAATAAACAAATAGGGGTTCCGCGCACATTTCCCCGAAAAGTGCCACCTGACGTCGACGGATCGGGAG
ATCTCCCGATCCCCTATGGTGCACTCTCAGTACAATCTGCTCTGATGCCGCATAGTTAAGCCAGTATCTG
CTCCCTGCTTGTGTGTTGGAGGTCGCTGAGTAGTGCGCGAGCAAAATTTAAGCTACAACAAGGCAAGGCT
TGACCGACAATTGCATGAAGAATCTGCTTAGGGTTAGGCGTTTTGCGCTGCTTCGCGATGTACGGGCCAG
ATATACGCGTT
Features (pLannotate 1.2.2; 24 found; start..end, strand, type, name):
      1..380     +  enhancer       CMV enhancer: human cytomegalovirus immediate early enhancer
    381..584     +  promoter       CMV promoter: human cytomegalovirus (CMV) immediate early promoter
    586..605     +  promoter       PLtetO-1 promoter (fragment): modified phage lambda PL promoter with tet operator sites (Lutz and Bujard, 1997)
    607..626     +  promoter       PLtetO-1 promoter (fragment): modified phage lambda PL promoter with tet operator sites (Lutz and Bujard, 1997)
    634..667     +  promoter       TRE3GV promoter (fragment): 3rd-generation Tet-responsive promoter that can be activated by binding of Tet-On® 3G, optimized for retroviral and lentiviral vectors
    750..882     +  intron         chimeric intron: chimera between introns from human β-globin and immunoglobulin heavy chain genes
    927..945     +  promoter       T7 promoter: promoter for bacteriophage T7 RNA polymerase
    976..1548    +  intron         β-globin intron: intron from rabbit β-globin gene
   1760..13981   +  CDS            PKHD1: PKHD1_HUMAN - Also known as FCYT, TIGM1. Experimental evidence at protein level: Swiss-Prot protein existence level 1. Promotes ciliogenesis in renal epithelial cells and therefore participates in the tubules formation and/ or ensures the maintenance of the architecture of the lumen of the kidney (By similarity). Has an impact on cellular symmetry by ensuring correct bipolar cell division through the regulation of centrosome duplication and mitotic spindle assembly and by maintaining oriented cell division (OCD) during tubular elongation through planar cell polarity (PCP) pathway (PubMed:20554
  14070..14294   +  polyA_signal   bGH poly(A) signal: bovine growth hormone polyadenylation signal
  14298..14319   +  promoter       SV40 promoter (fragment): SV40 enhancer and early promoter
  14340..14573   +  rep_origin     f1 ori (fragment) (sequence partly withheld): f1 bacteriophage origin of replication; arrow indicates direction of (+) strand synthesis
  14578..14625   +  protein_bind   FRT: FLP-mediated recombination occurs in the 8-bp core sequence TCTAGAAA (Turan and Bode, 2011). FLP recombinase from the Saccharomyces cerevisiae 2μ plasmid
  14633..15655   +  CDS            HygR: aminoglycoside phosphotransferase from E. coli; aph(4)-Ia; confers resistance to hygromycin
  15665..15790   +  CDS            ble (fragment): BLE_KLEPN - Experimental evidence at protein level: Swiss-Prot protein existence level 1. Binding protein with a strong affinity to the bleomycin family of antibiotics. Binds to CL990; an antimitotic-antibiotic compound. From Klebsiella pneumoniae.
  15785..15906   +  polyA_signal   SV40 poly(A) signal: SV40 polyadenylation signal
  15977..15999   -  protein_bind   lac operator (fragment): The lac repressor binds to the lac operator to inhibit transcription in E. coli. This inhibition can be relieved by adding lactose or isopropyl-β-D-thiogalactopyranoside (IPTG). lac repressor encoded by lacI
  16003..16033   -  promoter       lac promoter: promoter for the E. coli lac operon
  16048..16069   -  protein_bind   CAP binding site: CAP binding activates transcription in the presence of cAMP. E. coli catabolite activator protein
  16082..16174   -  CDS            lacI (fragment): lac repressor; lacI; The lac repressor binds to the lac operator to inhibit transcription in E. coli. This inhibition can be relieved by adding lactose or isopropyl-β-D-thiogalactopyranoside (IPTG).
  16357..16945   -  rep_origin     ori: high-copy-number ColE1/pMB1/pBR322/pUC origin of replication
  17116..17976   -  CDS            AmpR: β-lactamase; bla; confers resistance to ampicillin, carbenicillin, and related antibiotics
  17977..18081   -  promoter       AmpR promoter: bla
  18140..18192   -  misc_feature   bom (fragment): basis of mobility region from pBR322
