[The description below was written by a language model from this plasmid's Addgene catalogue record and pLannotate feature annotations shown in this document.]
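Description:
pcDNA5-PKHD1-myc is a mammalian expression plasmid of about 18.3 kb, built on the Invitrogen pcDNA5 backbone, that carries the full-length human PKHD1 coding sequence encoding fibrocystin/polyductin, a very large protein linked to ciliogenesis and renal tubule architecture. It is maintained in E. coli through a high-copy ColE1/pUC-type origin with ampicillin selection (AmpR under its own bla promoter). A fragment of the f1 origin is also present.

Expression is driven by the CMV immediate-early enhancer and promoter. Short tet operator-like matches lie immediately downstream of the promoter, consistent with the tetracycline-regulated design named in the stated purpose: in cells expressing Tet repressor, transcription is held off until tetracycline is added. Between the promoter and the roughly 12.2 kb open reading frame, the annotation finds a chimeric β-globin/immunoglobulin intron, a T7 promoter and a rabbit β-globin intron. Such introns generally improve processing and expression of long transcripts. The catalogue records a C-terminal myc tag, although it is not annotated separately in the feature table. A bovine growth hormone polyadenylation signal terminates the transcript.

Downstream sits an FRT site directly followed by a hygromycin resistance gene and an SV40 poly(A) signal, with no complete promoter annotated upstream. In Flp-In host cells, FLP recombinase integrates the plasmid at a genomic FRT site, which is designed to activate the hygromycin marker and allow selection of stable single-site integrants.

The construct is intended for generating stable Flp-In lines with inducible fibrocystin expression. Repository sequencing found three amino-acid differences from the NCBI reference (V1463A, L1870V, Q3899R), whose functional effects are unknown.
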