Addgene plasmid #108407: pcDNA5-PKHD1-myc
Purpose: Can be used to generate stable Flp-In cells with tetracycline-inducible human polyduction/fibrocystin expression.
Depositing lab: Gregory Germino. Depositing organization: Johns Hopkins University and School of Medicine. Publication: Polyductin undergoes notch-like processing and regulated release from primary cilia. Kaimori JY, Nagasawa Y, Menezes LF, Garcia-Gonzalez MA, Deng J, Imai E, Onuchic LF, Guay-Woodford LM, Germino GG. Hum Mol Genet. 2007 Apr 15. 16(8):942-56. 10.1093/hmg/ddm039 PubMed 17470460.
Backbone
  Vector backbone: pcDNA5
  Backbone manufacturer: Invitrogen
  Vector type: Mammalian Expression
  Selectable markers: Hygromycin
Growth in bacteria
  Bacterial resistance: Ampicillin, 100 μg/mL
  Growth temperature: 37°C
  Growth strain: DH5alpha
  Copy number: High Copy
Gene/Insert
  Gene/Insert name: PKHD1 (alt names: fibrocystin/polyductin; FPC)
  Species: H. sapiens (human)
  Entrez Gene: PKHD1 (a.k.a. ARPKD, FCYT, FPC, PCYT, PKD4, TIGM1)
  Promoter: CMV
  Tag / fusion protein: myc (C terminal on insert)
  Cloning method: Gibson Cloning
Terms and licenses: Academic/Nonprofit Terms; Industry Terms: Not Available to Industry
Depositor comments: Addgene sequencing results found V1463A, L1870V, and Q3899R mutations compared to the NCBI reference sequence NM_138694.3. It is unknown how these changes affect plasmid function.
How to cite: pcDNA5-PKHD1-myc was a gift from Gregory Germino (Addgene plasmid # 108407 ; http://n2t.net/addgene:108407 ; RRID:Addgene_108407)
